Addgene plasmid #215848: pSuperCRISPR-sgRNA-RL69-ATTT
Purpose: This plasmid encodes sgRNA that target Renilla luciferase with stretch sequence
Depositing lab: Kumiko Ui-Tei. Depositing organization: The University of Tokyo. Publication: Enhancement of single guide RNA transcription for efficient CRISPR/Cas-based genomic engineering. Ui-Tei K, Maruyama S, Nakano Y. Genome. 2017 Jun;60(6):537-545. doi: 10.1139/gen-2016-0127. Epub 2017 Jan 26. PubMed 28177825.
Backbone
  Vector backbone: pSuper.retro.puro
  Vector type: Mammalian Expression, Retroviral
  Selectable markers: Puromycin
Growth in bacteria
  Bacterial resistance: Ampicillin, 100 μg/mL
  Growth temperature: 37°C
  Growth strain: NEB Stable
  Copy number: High Copy
Gene/Insert
  Gene/Insert name: sgRNA-RL69 with ATTT stretch
  gRNA/shRNA sequence: Unspecified
  Species: Other
  Cloning method: Restriction Enzyme; 5′ cloning site Unknown (unknown if destroyed)
Terms and licenses: Academic/Nonprofit Terms; Industry Terms: Not Available to Industry
How to cite: pSuperCRISPR-sgRNA-RL69-ATTT was a gift from Kumiko Ui-Tei (Addgene plasmid # 215848 ; http://n2t.net/addgene:215848 ; RRID:Addgene_215848)
