[The description below was written by a language model from this plasmid's Addgene catalogue record and pLannotate feature annotations shown in this document.]
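Description:
pSuperCRISPR-sgRNA-RL69-ATTT is a 6.4 kb retroviral and mammalian expression plasmid built on the pSuper.retro.puro backbone and adapted to express a CRISPR single guide RNA instead of a short hairpin RNA. It is propagated in E. coli through a high-copy ColE1/pUC-type origin with ampicillin selection (AmpR under its own bla promoter). The backbone also carries several non-functional remnants of earlier cloning vectors, including fragments of lacI, lacZα, rop, bom and the tetracycline resistance gene.

The retroviral portion is framed by a murine embryonic stem cell virus 5' LTR and a self-inactivating, U3-deleted Moloney murine leukemia virus 3' LTR. The MESV Ψ packaging signal and a truncated gag segment lacking its start codon allow the transcript to be packaged when viral proteins are supplied in trans. Between the LTRs, the human H1 RNA polymerase III promoter sits on the reverse strand relative to the viral transcript and drives a guide fused to the Streptococcus pyogenes Cas9 gRNA scaffold. A forward-oriented mouse PGK promoter expresses puromycin N-acetyltransferase for selecting transfected or transduced mammalian cells. No Cas9 is encoded, so the nuclease must be provided separately.

The guide, designated RL69, targets Renilla luciferase and carries what the record calls an "ATTT stretch". The record does not give the guide sequence or the cloning sites, and it does not explain the position or role of this stretch. The associated publication concerns enhancing sgRNA transcription for more efficient CRISPR/Cas engineering, which suggests the plasmid is one of a set of sequence variants compared using a luciferase reporter target.
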