Features (pLannotate 1.2.2; 22 found; start..end, strand, type, name):
    579..920     +  misc_feature   MESV Ψ: packaging signal of murine embryonic stem cell virus
    987..1403    +  CDS            gag (truncated): truncated Moloney murine leukemia virus (MMLV) gag gene lacking the start codon
   1420..1446    -  misc_feature   MCS (fragment): pBluescript multiple cloning site
   1453..1526    -  misc_RNA       gRNA scaffold: guide RNA scaffold for the Streptococcus pyogenes CRISPR/Cas9 system
   1557..1771    -  promoter       H1 promoter: human H1 RNA promoter
   1782..2281    +  promoter       PGK promoter: mouse phosphoglycerate kinase 1 promoter
   2306..2905    +  CDS            PuroR: puromycin N-acetyltransferase; pac from Streptomyces alboniger; confers resistance to puromycin
   3004..3038    +  LTR            3' LTR (ΔU3) (fragment): self-inactivating 3' long terminal repeat (LTR) from Moloney murine leukemia virus
   3035..3329    +  LTR            3' LTR (ΔU3) (fragment): self-inactivating 3' long terminal repeat (LTR) from Moloney murine leukemia virus
   3491..3507    -  protein_bind   lac operator: The lac repressor binds to the lac operator to inhibit transcription in E. coli. This inhibition can be relieved by adding lactose or isopropyl-β-D-thiogalactopyranoside (IPTG). lac repressor encoded by lacI
   3515..3545    -  promoter       lac promoter: promoter for the E. coli lac operon
   3560..3581    -  protein_bind   CAP binding site: CAP binding activates transcription in the presence of cAMP. E. coli catabolite activator protein
   3594..3686    -  CDS            lacI (fragment): lac repressor; lacI; The lac repressor binds to the lac operator to inhibit transcription in E. coli. This inhibition can be relieved by adding lactose or isopropyl-β-D-thiogalactopyranoside (IPTG).
   3869..4457    -  rep_origin     ori: high-copy-number ColE1/pMB1/pBR322/pUC origin of replication
   4628..5488    -  CDS            AmpR: β-lactamase; bla; confers resistance to ampicillin, carbenicillin, and related antibiotics
   5489..5593    -  promoter       AmpR promoter: bla
   5688..5723    +  CDS            rop (fragment): Rop protein, which maintains plasmids at low copy number; rop
   5825..5924    +  misc_feature   bom (fragment): basis of mobility region from pBR322
   5930..6079    -  CDS            lacZα (fragment): LacZα fragment of β-galactosidase; lacZ fragment
   6079..6280    -  CDS            TcR (fragment): tetracycline efflux protein; tet; confers resistance to tetracycline
   6281..6379    +  CDS            env (fragment): murine leukemia virus gPr80 envelope polyprotein precursor; env; proteolytically cleaved into gp70SU and p15TM subunits
   6421..515     +  LTR            5' LTR (across the origin): 5' long terminal repeat from murine embryonic stem cell virus
>Addgene plasmid #215848 | pSuperCRISPR-sgRNA-RL69-ATTT | addgene full sequence | sequence record 431371 | Addgene NGS Result
TGAAAGACCCCACCTGTAGGTTTGGCAAGCTAGCTTAAGTAACGCCATTTTGCAAGGCATGGAAAATACA
TAACTGAGAATAGAGAAGTTCAGATCAAGGTTAGGAACAGAGAGACAGCAGAATATGGGCCAAACAGGAT
ATCTGTGGTAAGCAGTTCCTGCCCCGGCTCAGGGCCAAGAACAGATGGTCCCCAGATGCGGTCCCGCCCT
CAGCAGTTTCTAGAGAACCATCAGATGTTTCCAGGGTGCCCCAAGGACCTGAAATGACCCTGTGCCTTAT
TTGAACTAACCAATCAGTTCGCTTCTCGCTTCTGTTCGCGCGCTTCTGCTCCCCGAGCTCAATAAAAGAG
CCCACAACCCCTCACTCGGCGCGCCAGTCCTCCGATAGACTGCGTCGCCCGGGTACCCGTATTCCCAATA
AAGCCTCTTGCTGTTTGCATCCGAATCGTGGACTCGCTGATCCTTGGGAGGGTCTCCTCAGATTGATTGA
CTGCCCACCTCGGGGGTCTTTCATTTGGAGGTTCCACCGAGATTTGGAGACCCCTGCCCAGGGACCACCG
ACCCCCCCGCCGGGAGGTAAGCTGGCCAGCGGTCGTTTCGTGTCTGTCTCTGTCTTTGTGCGTGTTTGTG
CCGGCATCTAATGTTTGCGCCTGCGTCTGTACTAGTTAGCTAACTAGCTCTGTATCTGGCGGACCCGTGG
TGGAACTGACGAGTTCTGAACACCCGGCCGCAACCCTGGGAGACGTCCCAGGGACTTTGGGGGCCGTTTT
TGTGGCCCGACCTGAGGAAGGGAGTCGATGTGGAATCCGACCCCGTCAGGATATGTGGTTCTGGTAGGAG
ACGAGAACCTAAAACAGTTCCCGCCTCCGTCTGAATTTTTGCTTTCGGTTTGGAACCGAAGCCGCGCGTC
TTGTCTGCTGCAGCGCTGCAGCATCGTTCTGTGTTGTCTCTGTCTGACTGTGTTTCTGTATTTGTCTGAA
AATTAGGGCCAGACTGTTACCACTCCCTTAAGTTTGACCTTAGGTCACTGGAAAGATGTCGAGCGGATCG
CTCACAACCAGTCGGTAGATGTCAAGAAGAGACGTTGGGTTACCTTCTGCTCTGCAGAATGGCCAACCTT
TAACGTCGGATGGCCGCGAGACGGCACCTTTAACCGAGACCTCATCACCCAGGTTAAGATCAAGGTCTTT
TCACCTGGCCCGCATGGACACCCAGACCAGGTCCCCTACATCGTGACCTGGGAAGCCTTGGCTTTTGACC
CCCCTCCCTGGGTCAAGCCCTTTGTACACCCTAAGCCTCCGCCTCCTCTTCCTCCATCCGCCCCGTCTCT
CCCCCTTGAACCTCCTCGTTCGACCCCGCCTCGATCCTCCCTTTATCCAGCCCTCACTCCTTCTCTAGGC
GCCGGAATTAGATCGATCTCTCGAGGTCGACGGTATCGATAAGCTTAAAAAAGCACCGACTCGGTGCCAC
TTTTTCAAGTTGATAACGGACTAGCCTTAATTTAACTTGCTATTTCTAGCTCTAAATCGCACGTTCATTT
GCTTGCAGCGGGATCTGTGGTCTCATACAGAACTTATAAGATTCCCAAATCCAAAGACATTTCACGTTTA
TGGTGATTTCCCAGAACACATAGCGACATGCAAATATTGCAGGGCGCCACTCCCCTGTCCCTCACAGCCA
TCTTCCTGCCAGGGCGCACGCGCGCTGGGTGTTCCCGCCTAGTGACACTGGGCCCGCGATTCCTTGGAGC
GGGTTGATGACGTCAGCGTTCGAATTCTACCGGGTAGGGGAGGCGCTTTTCCCAAGGCAGTCTGGAGCAT
GCGCTTTAGCAGCCCCGCTGGGCACTTGGCGCTACACAAGTGGCCTCTGGCCTCGCACACATTCCACATC
CACCGGTAGGCGCCAACCGGCTCCGTTCTTTGGTGGCCCCTTCGCGCCACCTTCTACTCCTCCCCTAGTC
AGGAAGTTCCCCCCCGCCCCGCAGCTCGCGTCGTGCAGGACGTGACAAATGGAAGTAGCACGTCTCACTA
GTCTCGTGCAGATGGACAGCACCGCTGAGCAATGGAAGCGGGTAGGCCTTTGGGGCAGCGGCCAATAGCA
GCTTTGCTCCTTCGCTTTCTGGGCTCAGAGGCTGGGAAGGGGTGGGTCCGGGGGCGGGCTCAGGGGCGGG
CTCAGGGGCGGGGCGGGCGCCCGAAGGTCCTCCGGAGGCCCGGCATTCTGCACGCTTCAAAAGCGCACGT
CTGCCGCGCTGTTCTCCTCTTCCTCATCTCCGGGCCTTTCGACCTGCAGCCCAAGCTAGCTTACCATGAC
CGAGTACAAGCCCACGGTGCGCCTCGCCACCCGCGACGACGTCCCCAGGGCCGTACGCACCCTCGCCGCC
GCGTTCGCCGACTACCCCGCCACGCGCCACACCGTCGATCCGGACCGCCACATCGAGCGGGTCACCGAGC
TGCAAGAACTCTTCCTCACGCGCGTCGGGCTCGACATCGGCAAGGTGTGGGTCGCGGACGACGGCGCCGC
GGTGGCGGTCTGGACCACGCCGGAGAGCGTCGAAGCGGGGGCGGTGTTCGCCGAGATCGGCCCGCGCATG
GCCGAGTTGAGCGGTTCCCGGCTGGCCGCGCAGCAACAGATGGAAGGCCTCCTGGCGCCGCACCGGCCCA
AGGAGCCCGCGTGGTTCCTGGCCACCGTCGGCGTCTCGCCCGACCACCAGGGCAAGGGTCTGGGCAGCGC
CGTCGTGCTCCCCGGAGTGGAGGCGGCCGAGCGCGCCGGGGTGCCCGCCTTCCTGGAGACCTCCGCGCCC
CGCAACCTCCCCTTCTACGAGCGGCTCGGCTTCACCGTCACCGCCGACGTCGAGGTGCCCGAAGGACCGC
GCACCTGGTGCATGACCCGCAAGCCCGGTGCCTGACGCCCGCCCCACGACCCGCAGCGCCCGACCGAAAG
GAGCGCACGACCCCATGCATCGATAAAATAAAAGATTTTATTTAGTCTCCAGAAAAAGGGGGGAATGAAA
GACCCCACCTGTAGGTTTGGCAAGCTAGAGAACCATCAGATGTTTCCAGGGTGCCCCAAGGACCTGAAAT
GACCCTGTGCCTTATTTGAACTAACCAATCAGTTCGCTTCTCGCTTCTGTTCGCGCGCTTCTGCTCCCCG
AGCTCAATAAAAGAGCCCACAACCCCTCACTCGGCGCGCCAGTCCTCCGATAGACTGCGTCGCCCGGGTA
CCCGTGTATCCAATAAACCCTCTTGCAGTTGCATCCGACTTGTGGTCTCGCTGTTCCTTGGGAGGGTCTC
CTCTGAGTGATTGACTACCCGTCAGCGGGGGTCTTTCATGGGTAACAGTTTCTTGAAGTTGGAGAACAAC
ATTCTGAGGGTAGGAGTCGAATATTAAGTAATCCTGACTCAATTAGCCACTGTTTTGAATCCACATACTC
CAATACTCCTGAAATAGTTCATTATGGACAGCGCAGAAAGAGCTGGGGAGAATTGTGAAATTGTTATCCG
CTCACAATTCCACACAACATACGAGCCGGAAGCATAAAGTGTAAAGCCTGGGGTGCCTAATGAGTGAGCT
AACTCACATTAATTGCGTTGCGCTCACTGCCCGCTTTCCAGTCGGGAAACCTGTCGTGCCAGCTGCATTA
ATGAATCGGCCAACGCGCGGGGAGAGGCGGTTTGCGTATTGGGCGCTCTTCCGCTTCCTCGCTCACTGAC
TCGCTGCGCTCGGTCGTTCGGCTGCGGCGAGCGGTATCAGCTCACTCAAAGGCGGTAATACGGTTATCCA
CAGAATCAGGGGATAACGCAGGAAAGAACATGTGAGCAAAAGGCCAGCAAAAGGCCAGGAACCGTAAAAA
GGCCGCGTTGCTGGCGTTTTTCCATAGGCTCCGCCCCCCTGACGAGCATCACAAAAATCGACGCTCAAGT
CAGAGGTGGCGAAACCCGACAGGACTATAAAGATACCAGGCGTTTCCCCCTGGAAGCTCCCTCGTGCGCT
CTCCTGTTCCGACCCTGCCGCTTACCGGATACCTGTCCGCCTTTCTCCCTTCGGGAAGCGTGGCGCTTTC
TCATAGCTCACGCTGTAGGTATCTCAGTTCGGTGTAGGTCGTTCGCTCCAAGCTGGGCTGTGTGCACGAA
CCCCCCGTTCAGCCCGACCGCTGCGCCTTATCCGGTAACTATCGTCTTGAGTCCAACCCGGTAAGACACG
ACTTATCGCCACTGGCAGCAGCCACTGGTAACAGGATTAGCAGAGCGAGGTATGTAGGCGGTGCTACAGA
GTTCTTGAAGTGGTGGCCTAACTACGGCTACACTAGAAGAACAGTATTTGGTATCTGCGCTCTGCTGAAG
CCAGTTACCTTCGGAAAAAGAGTTGGTAGCTCTTGATCCGGCAAACAAACCACCGCTGGTAGCGGTGGTT
TTTTTGTTTGCAAGCAGCAGATTACGCGCAGAAAAAAAGGATCTCAAGAAGATCCTTTGATCTTTTCTAC
GGGGTCTGACGCTCAGTGGAACGAAAACTCACGTTAAGGGATTTTGGTCATGAGATTATCAAAAAGGATC
TTCACCTAGATCCTTTTAAATTAAAAATGAAGTTTTAAATCAATCTAAAGTATATATGAGTAAACTTGGT
CTGACAGTTACCAATGCTTAATCAGTGAGGCACCTATCTCAGCGATCTGTCTATTTCGTTCATCCATAGT
TGCCTGACTCCCCGTCGTGTAGATAACTACGATACGGGAGGGCTTACCATCTGGCCCCAGTGCTGCAATG
ATACCGCGAGACCCACGCTCACCGGCTCCAGATTTATCAGCAATAAACCAGCCAGCCGGAAGGGCCGAGC
GCAGAAGTGGTCCTGCAACTTTATCCGCCTCCATCCAGTCTATTAATTGTTGCCGGGAAGCTAGAGTAAG
TAGTTCGCCAGTTAATAGTTTGCGCAACGTTGTTGCCATTGCTACAGGCATCGTGGTGTCACGCTCGTCG
TTTGGTATGGCTTCATTCAGCTCCGGTTCCCAACGATCAAGGCGAGTTACATGATCCCCCATGTTGTGCA
AAAAAGCGGTTAGCTCCTTCGGTCCTCCGATCGTTGTCAGAAGTAAGTTGGCCGCAGTGTTATCACTCAT
GGTTATGGCAGCACTGCATAATTCTCTTACTGTCATGCCATCCGTAAGATGCTTTTCTGTGACTGGTGAG
TACTCAACCAAGTCATTCTGAGAATAGTGTATGCGGCGACCGAGTTGCTCTTGCCCGGCGTCAATACGGG
ATAATACCGCGCCACATAGCAGAACTTTAAAAGTGCTCATCATTGGAAAACGTTCTTCGGGGCGAAAACT
CTCAAGGATCTTACCGCTGTTGAGATCCAGTTCGATGTAACCCACTCGTGCACCCAACTGATCTTCAGCA
TCTTTTACTTTCACCAGCGTTTCTGGGTGAGCAAAAACAGGAAGGCAAAATGCCGCAAAAAAGGGAATAA
GGGCGACACGGAAATGTTGAATACTCATACTCTTCCTTTTTCAATATTATTGAAGCATTTATCAGGGTTA
TTGTCTCATGAGCGGATACATATTTGAATGTATTTAGAAAAATAAACAAATAGGGGTTCCGCGCACATTT
CCCCGAAAAGTGCCACCTGACGTCTAAGAAACCATTATTATCATGACATTAACCTATAAAAATAGGCGTA
TCACGAGGCCCTTTCGTCTCGCGCGTTTCGGTGATGACGGTGAAAACCTCTGACACATGCAGCTCCCGGA
GACGGTCACAGCTTGTCTGTAAGCGGATGCCGGGAGCAGACAAGCCCGTCAGGGCGCGTCAGCGGGTGTT
GGCGGGTGTCGGGGCTGGCTTAACTATGCGGCATCAGAGCAGATTGTACTGAGAGTGCACCATATGCGGT
GTGAAATACCGCACAGATGCGTAAGGAGAAAATACCGCATCAGGCGCCATTCGCCATTCAGGCTGCGCAA
CTGTTGGGAAGGGCGATCGGTGCGGGCCTCTTCGCTATTACGCCAGCTGGCGAAAGGGGGATGTGCTGCA
AGGCGATTAAGTTGGGTAACGCCAGGGTTTTCCCAGTCACGACGTTGTAAAACGACGGCGCAAGGAATGG
TGCATGCAAGGAGATGGCGCCCAACAGTCCCCCGGCCACGGGGCCTGCCACCATACCCACGCCGAAACAA
GCGCTCATGAGCCCGAAGTGGCGAGCCCGATCTTCCCCATCGGTGATGTCGGCGATATAGGCGCCAGCAA
CCGCACCTGTGGCGCCGGTGATGCCGGCCACGATGCGTCCGGCGTAGAGGCGATTAGTCCAATTTGTTAA
AGACAGGATATCAGTGGTCCAGGCTCTAGTTTTGACTCAACAATATCACCAGCTGAAGCCTATAGAGTAC
GAGCCATAGATAAAATAAAAGATTTTATTTAGTCTCCAGAAAAAGGGGGGAA
